Addgene plasmid #221290: pMSCV-FKBP-DZIP1L
Purpose: Expression of DZIP1L (pLxIS) in mammalian cells by retroviral transduction
Depositing lab: Jonathan Kagan. Depositing organization: Boston Children's Hospital. Publication: pLxIS-containing domains are biochemically flexible regulators of interferons and metabolism. Landau LM, Chaudhary N, Tien YC, Rogozinska M, Joshi S, Yao C, Crowley J, Hullahalli K, Campbell IW, Waldor MK, Haigis M, Kagan JC. Mol Cell. 2024 Jul 11;84(13):2436-2454.e10. doi: 10.1016/j.molcel.2024.05.030. Epub 2024 Jun 25. PubMed 38925114.
Backbone
  Vector backbone: pMSCV-IRES-GFP
  Vector type: Retroviral
Growth in bacteria
  Bacterial resistance: Ampicillin, 100 μg/mL
  Growth temperature: 37°C
  Growth strain: NEB Stable
  Copy number: High Copy
Gene/Insert
  Gene/Insert name: DZIP1L (pLxIS)
  Species: M. musculus (mouse)
  Entrez Gene: Dzip1l (a.k.a. AI663976, MGC107436, 2610524A10Rik)
  Tag / fusion protein: FLAG-4xFKBP (N terminal on insert)
  Cloning method: Restriction Enzyme; 5′ cloning site BglII (not destroyed); 3′ cloning site NotI (not destroyed)
Terms and licenses: Academic/Nonprofit Terms; Industry Terms: Not Available to Industry
How to cite: pMSCV-FKBP-DZIP1L was a gift from Jonathan Kagan (Addgene plasmid # 221290 ; http://n2t.net/addgene:221290 ; RRID:Addgene_221290)
