[The description below was written by a language model from this plasmid's Addgene catalogue record and pLannotate feature annotations shown in this document.]
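Description:
pMSCV-FKBP-DZIP1L is a gammaretroviral transfer vector built on the pMSCV-IRES-GFP backbone for stable expression of a mouse DZIP1L fragment in mammalian cells by retroviral transduction. In bacteria it is maintained through a high-copy ColE1/pUC-type origin and selected with ampicillin via the β-lactamase gene. The plasmid backbone also carries several non-functional remnants of earlier cloning vectors (fragments of lacI, lacZα, rop, bom and the tetracycline resistance gene). The viral portion consists of murine embryonic stem cell virus 5′ and 3′ LTRs, the MESV Ψ packaging signal and a truncated gag sequence lacking its start codon. Together these allow the transcript to be packaged into virions when gag-pol and env are supplied in trans. No separate internal promoter is annotated, so expression after integration is expected to be driven by the 5′ LTR.

The insert, cloned between BglII and NotI, encodes an N-terminal FLAG epitope followed by four tandem FKBP domains fused to a portion of mouse Dzip1l. The catalogue describes this portion as the pLxIS-containing region, and the annotation detects only a partial Dzip1l coding sequence, consistent with a domain rather than the full-length protein. The automated table explicitly labels only two FKBP-like segments, one matched to a fungal homologue, although the space between the FLAG tag and these segments would accommodate the remaining repeats. Tandem FKBP modules are commonly used for ligand-induced oligomerisation, though the record does not state this use. Downstream, an EMCV IRES drives EGFP from the same bicistronic transcript, so transduced cells can be identified or sorted by fluorescence. The associated work concerns pLxIS domains as regulators of interferon responses and metabolism.
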