Features (pLannotate 1.2.2; 23 found; start..end, strand, type, name):
     61..81      +  CDS            FLAG (fragment): FLAG® epitope tag, followed by an enterokinase cleavage site
    784..1068    +  CDS            FPR2 (fragment): FKBP2_CRYNB - Protein inferred from homology: Swiss-Prot protein existence level 3. PPIases accelerate the folding of proteins. It catalyzes the cis-trans isomerization of proline imidic peptide bonds in oligopeptides (By similarity). From Cryptococcus neoformans var. neoformans serotype D (strain B-3501A) (Filobasidiella neoformans).
   1063..1383    +  CDS            FKBP1A: FKB1A_HUMAN - Also known as FKBP1, FKBP12. Experimental evidence at protein level: Swiss-Prot protein existence level 1. Keeps in an inactive conformation TGFBR1, the TGF-beta type I serine/threonine kinase receptor, preventing TGF-beta receptor activation in absence of ligand. Recruits SMAD7 to ACVR1B which prevents the association of SMAD2 and SMAD3 with the activin receptor complex, thereby blocking the activin signal. May modulate the RYR1 calcium channel activity. PPIases accelerate the folding of proteins. It catalyzes the cis-trans isomerization of proline imidic peptide bonds in oligop
   1402..2142    +  CDS            Dzip1l (fragment): DZI1L_MOUSE - Also known as wpy From Mus musculus (Mouse).
   2165..2198    -  misc_feature   MCS (fragment): pBluescript multiple cloning site
   2300..2762    +  misc_feature   IRES: internal ribosome entry site (IRES) of the encephalomyocarditis virus (EMCV)
   2776..3495    +  CDS            EGFP: the original enhanced GFP (Yang et al., 1996) mammalian codon-optimized
   3557..4071    +  LTR            3' LTR: 3' long terminal repeat from murine embryonic stem cell virus
   4233..4249    -  protein_bind   lac operator: The lac repressor binds to the lac operator to inhibit transcription in E. coli. This inhibition can be relieved by adding lactose or isopropyl-β-D-thiogalactopyranoside (IPTG). lac repressor encoded by lacI
   4257..4287    -  promoter       lac promoter: promoter for the E. coli lac operon
   4302..4323    -  protein_bind   CAP binding site: CAP binding activates transcription in the presence of cAMP. E. coli catabolite activator protein
   4336..4428    -  CDS            lacI (fragment): lac repressor; lacI; The lac repressor binds to the lac operator to inhibit transcription in E. coli. This inhibition can be relieved by adding lactose or isopropyl-β-D-thiogalactopyranoside (IPTG).
   4611..5199    -  rep_origin     ori: high-copy-number ColE1/pMB1/pBR322/pUC origin of replication
   5370..6230    -  CDS            AmpR: β-lactamase; bla; confers resistance to ampicillin, carbenicillin, and related antibiotics
   6231..6335    -  promoter       AmpR promoter: bla
   6430..6465    +  CDS            rop (fragment): Rop protein, which maintains plasmids at low copy number; rop
   6567..6666    +  misc_feature   bom (fragment): basis of mobility region from pBR322
   6672..6821    -  CDS            lacZα (fragment): LacZα fragment of β-galactosidase; lacZ fragment
   6821..7022    -  CDS            TcR (fragment): tetracycline efflux protein; tet; confers resistance to tetracycline
   7023..7121    +  CDS            env (fragment): murine leukemia virus gPr80 envelope polyprotein precursor; env; proteolytically cleaved into gp70SU and p15TM subunits
   7163..7679    +  LTR            5' LTR: 5' long terminal repeat from murine embryonic stem cell virus
   7743..8084    +  misc_feature   MESV Ψ: packaging signal of murine embryonic stem cell virus
   8151..8567    +  CDS            gag (truncated): truncated Moloney murine leukemia virus (MMLV) gag gene lacking the start codon
>Addgene plasmid #221290 | pMSCV-FKBP-DZIP1L | addgene full sequence | sequence record 438529 | Addgene NGS Result
AGATCTGCCACCATGGACTACAAGGATCACGACGGTGATTACAAGGACCACGACATCGACTACAAGGACG
ACGACGACAAGGGCGTTCAAGTAGAAACAATATCTCCAGGAGACGGGCGTACATTTCCTAAGCGTGGCCA
AACTTGCGTAGTCCATTATACCGGCATGCTGGAGGACGGTAAGAAGGTCGATAGCTCTAGAGACCGTAAC
AAACCTTTCAAATTTATGCTGGGGAAACAGGAGGTTATCCGTGGTTGGGAGGAAGGCGTGGCCCAAATGT
CCGTTGGGCAGCGTGCTAAGTTAACCATCTCGCCAGATTACGCATATGGGGCTACAGGCCATCCTGGGAT
CATTCCCCCGCATGCGACACTTGTGTTTGATGTAGAGCTGTTGAAGTTGGAGACGCGGGGAGTTCAAGTC
GAAACGATTTCACCAGGTGATGGACGCACCTTTCCTAAACGGGGACAAACGTGCGTCGTGCATTACACCG
GTATGCTGGAAGACGGCAAGAAAGTCGATTCAAGCCGCGATAGAAATAAACCCTTCAAATTCATGCTTGG
AAAACAGGAAGTAATACGCGGATGGGAAGAGGGTGTGGCGCAAATGTCTGTCGGGCAAAGAGCTAAACTG
ACAATAAGTCCTGATTACGCGTACGGTGCGACTGGGCACCCTGGTATCATTCCGCCGCACGCGACACTTG
TCTTCGACGTCGAGTTACTTAAGCTTGAGACGCGGGGGGTGCAGGTAGAGACTATTTCGCCCGGTGACGG
AAGAACTTTCCCAAAGCGGGGACAGACCTGTGTTGTCCACTACACTGGGATGTTGGAGGATGGTAAGAAA
GTTGACTCAAGTCGTGATCGCAACAAACCCTTTAAGTTTATGCTTGGGAAGCAGGAAGTCATCAGAGGTT
GGGAAGAAGGCGTAGCTCAGATGTCAGTGGGACAACGGGCCAAATTAACCATCAGTCCAGACTACGCCTA
CGGAGCCACCGGTCACCCAGGGATCATACCACCTCACGCAACCTTAGTGTTCGATGTGGAACTTTTAAAG
TTAGAGACGCGCGGTGTACAAGTGGAAACAATCAGTCCAGGGGATGGGAGAACATTCCCCAAAAGAGGCC
AGACGTGTGTCGTGCACTATACGGGGATGTTAGAAGATGGGAAAAAGGTCGATTCGTCACGCGACCGCAA
CAAACCGTTTAAATTCATGTTGGGAAAGCAGGAGGTGATTCGCGGCTGGGAGGAAGGTGTGGCACAGATG
AGCGTGGGCCAGAGAGCAAAACTGACTATCTCTCCTGATTATGCCTACGGCGCGACGGGCCACCCTGGCA
TAATTCCACCCCACGCTACCCTGGTATTCGATGTCGAGCTTCTGAAGCTTGAGGGTGCTGGGGCTGGGGC
TAGTACGACCCAGCCAGATGGCCAGCCTCCAGTCAAAAGCCAGCGGGTCACACTGGCCACAAGGGAGGTC
CGGCCAAAGACCAGGACCTTGACTGTGGCCCTTCCATCCAAACCAGCAGAACCTTCAACGCCAACTCTTC
AGGGTCACAGCAGCCATGGCCCTGGACTTACTCAAGTTAGTACTCCTATTCCCCGGCCTCGAGTCCATGG
GCCATCTTCTACCCCCGTGAGCCCTGGGTCCGGGCTGAGCAGCACCCCGCCTTTTAGTTCTGAAGAAGAG
CCAGAGGGAGATGTCGTGCAACGTGTGTCCCTTCAGCCTCCTAAAGTTCTCCCTAGGTCAGCGGCCAAGC
CTGAGGACAACTGGGGCTGGTCTGATTCCGAGACCTCAGAGGAGAGTGCCCAACCTCCTGGGAAGGGCTC
AGGCGGGCTGGCTTCTTCAGGAACACTGGTGCAGTCAATTGTCAAAAACCTTGAGAAGCAGCTTGAAACG
CCAGCCAAGAAGCCTTCCGGAGGGGTCAATATGTTCTTAAGGCCCAACGCTGCCCTCCAGAGGGCTTCCA
CACCAGCAAGGAAGTCTCAGCTTTCAGAAGATGAGAGTGACGTGGAGATAAGCTCTTTGGAGGACCTCTC
CCAAGACCTGGGCCAGAAAGGAAAGCCAAAGCCTTTGTCCCACTCAAAGCTCCCAGAAAAGTTTGATGTC
AGCCCTTGGAGCTCGGGGTCACGACCCAGGATTCCTGGCTGGTGATAAGCGGCCGCGTTTAAACGTCGAC
GGTATCGATAAGCTTGATATCGAATTCCGCCCCCCCCCCTAACGTTACTGGCCGAAGCCGCTTGGAATAA
GGCCGGTGTGCGTTTGTCTATATGTTATTTTCCACCATATTGCCGTCTTTTGGCAATGTGAGGGCCCGGA
AACCTGGCCCTGTCTTCTTGACGAGCATTCCTAGGGGTCTTTCCCCTCTCGCCAAAGGAATGCAAGGTCT
GTTGAATGTCGTGAAGGAAGCAGTTCCTCTGGAAGCTTCTTGAAGACAAACAACGTCTGTAGCGACCCTT
TGCAGGCAGCGGAACCCCCCACCTGGCGACAGGTGCCTCTGCGGCCAAAAGCCACGTGTATAAGATACAC
CTGCAAAGGCGGCACAACCCCAGTGCCACGTTGTGAGTTGGATAGTTGTGGAAAGAGTCAAATGGCTCTC
CTCAAGCGTATTCAACAAGGGGCTGAAGGATGCCCAGAAGGTACCCCATTGTATGGGATCTGATCTGGGG
CCTCGGTGCACATGCTTTACATGTGTTTAGTCGAGGTTAAAAAAACGTCTAGGCCCCCCGAACCACGGGG
ACGTGGTTTTCCTTTGAAAAACACGATGATAATATGGCCACAACCATGGTGAGCAAGGGCGAGGAGCTGT
TCACCGGGGTGGTGCCCATCCTGGTCGAGCTGGACGGCGACGTAAACGGCCACAAGTTCAGCGTGTCTGG
CGAGGGCGAGGGCGATGCCACCTACGGCAAGCTGACCCTGAAGTTCATCTGCACCACCGGCAAGCTGCCC
GTGCCCTGGCCCACCCTCGTGACCACCCTGACCTACGGCGTGCAGTGCTTCAGCCGCTACCCCGACCACA
TGAAGCAGCACGACTTCTTCAAGTCCGCCATGCCCGAAGGCTACGTCCAGGAGCGCACCATCTTCTTCAA
GGACGACGGCAACTACAAGACCCGCGCCGAGGTGAAGTTCGAGGGCGACACCCTGGTGAACCGCATCGAG
CTGAAGGGCATCGACTTCAAGGAGGACGGCAACATCCTGGGGCACAAGCTGGAGTACAACTACAACAGCC
ACAACGTCTATATCATGGCCGACAAGCAGAAGAACGGCATCAAGGCGAACTTCAAGATCCGCCACAACAT
CGAGGACGGCAGCGTGCAGCTCGCCGACCACTACCAGCAGAACACCCCCATCGGCGACGGCCCCGTGCTG
CTGCCCGACAACCACTACCTGAGCACCCAGTCCGCCCTGAGCAAAGACCCCAACGAGAAGCGCGATCACA
TGGTCCTGCTGGAGTTCGTGACCGCCGCCGGGATCACTCTCGGCATGGACGAGCTGTACAAGTAATGAAT
TAATTAAGAATTCGATAAAATAAAAGATTTTATTTAGTCTCCAGAAAAAGGGGGGAATGAAAGACCCCAC
CTGTAGGTTTGGCAAGCTAGCTTAAGTAACGCCATTTTGCAAGGCATGGAAAATACATAACTGAGAATAG
AGAAGTTCAGATCAAGGTTAGGAACAGAGAGACAGCAGAATATGGGCCAAACAGGATATCTGTGGTAAGC
AGTTCCTGCCCCGGCTCAGGGCCAAGAACAGATGGTCCCCAGATGCGGTCCCGCCCTCAGCAGTTTCTAG
AGAACCATCAGATGTTTCCAGGGTGCCCCAAGGACCTGAAATGACCCTGTGCCTTATTTGAACTAACCAA
TCAGTTCGCTTCTCGCTTCTGTTCGCGCGCTTCTGCTCCCCGAGCTCAATAAAAGAGCCCACAACCCCTC
ACTCGGCGCGCCAGTCCTCCGATAGACTGCGTCGCCCGGGTACCCGTGTATCCAATAAACCCTCTTGCAG
TTGCATCCGACTTGTGGTCTCGCTGTTCCTTGGGAGGGTCTCCTCTGAGTGATTGACTACCCGTCAGCGG
GGGTCTTTCATGGGTAACAGTTTCTTGAAGTTGGAGAACAACATTCTGAGGGTAGGAGTCGAATATTAAG
TAATCCTGACTCAATTAGCCACTGTTTTGAATCCACATACTCCAATACTCCTGAAATAGTTCATTATGGA
CAGCGCAGAAAGAGCTGGGGAGAATTGTGAAATTGTTATCCGCTCACAATTCCACACAACATACGAGCCG
GAAGCATAAAGTGTAAAGCCTGGGGTGCCTAATGAGTGAGCTAACTCACATTAATTGCGTTGCGCTCACT
GCCCGCTTTCCAGTCGGGAAACCTGTCGTGCCAGCTGCATTAATGAATCGGCCAACGCGCGGGGAGAGGC
GGTTTGCGTATTGGGCGCTCTTCCGCTTCCTCGCTCACTGACTCGCTGCGCTCGGTCGTTCGGCTGCGGC
GAGCGGTATCAGCTCACTCAAAGGCGGTAATACGGTTATCCACAGAATCAGGGGATAACGCAGGAAAGAA
CATGTGAGCAAAAGGCCAGCAAAAGGCCAGGAACCGTAAAAAGGCCGCGTTGCTGGCGTTTTTCCATAGG
CTCCGCCCCCCTGACGAGCATCACAAAAATCGACGCTCAAGTCAGAGGTGGCGAAACCCGACAGGACTAT
AAAGATACCAGGCGTTTCCCCCTGGAAGCTCCCTCGTGCGCTCTCCTGTTCCGACCCTGCCGCTTACCGG
ATACCTGTCCGCCTTTCTCCCTTCGGGAAGCGTGGCGCTTTCTCATAGCTCACGCTGTAGGTATCTCAGT
TCGGTGTAGGTCGTTCGCTCCAAGCTGGGCTGTGTGCACGAACCCCCCGTTCAGCCCGACCGCTGCGCCT
TATCCGGTAACTATCGTCTTGAGTCCAACCCGGTAAGACACGACTTATCGCCACTGGCAGCAGCCACTGG
TAACAGGATTAGCAGAGCGAGGTATGTAGGCGGTGCTACAGAGTTCTTGAAGTGGTGGCCTAACTACGGC
TACACTAGAAGAACAGTATTTGGTATCTGCGCTCTGCTGAAGCCAGTTACCTTCGGAAAAAGAGTTGGTA
GCTCTTGATCCGGCAAACAAACCACCGCTGGTAGCGGTGGTTTTTTTGTTTGCAAGCAGCAGATTACGCG
CAGAAAAAAAGGATCTCAAGAAGATCCTTTGATCTTTTCTACGGGGTCTGACGCTCAGTGGAACGAAAAC
TCACGTTAAGGGATTTTGGTCATGAGATTATCAAAAAGGATCTTCACCTAGATCCTTTTAAATTAAAAAT
GAAGTTTTAAATCAATCTAAAGTATATATGAGTAAACTTGGTCTGACAGTTACCAATGCTTAATCAGTGA
GGCACCTATCTCAGCGATCTGTCTATTTCGTTCATCCATAGTTGCCTGACTCCCCGTCGTGTAGATAACT
ACGATACGGGAGGGCTTACCATCTGGCCCCAGTGCTGCAATGATACCGCGAGACCCACGCTCACCGGCTC
CAGATTTATCAGCAATAAACCAGCCAGCCGGAAGGGCCGAGCGCAGAAGTGGTCCTGCAACTTTATCCGC
CTCCATCCAGTCTATTAATTGTTGCCGGGAAGCTAGAGTAAGTAGTTCGCCAGTTAATAGTTTGCGCAAC
GTTGTTGCCATTGCTACAGGCATCGTGGTGTCACGCTCGTCGTTTGGTATGGCTTCATTCAGCTCCGGTT
CCCAACGATCAAGGCGAGTTACATGATCCCCCATGTTGTGCAAAAAAGCGGTTAGCTCCTTCGGTCCTCC
GATCGTTGTCAGAAGTAAGTTGGCCGCAGTGTTATCACTCATGGTTATGGCAGCACTGCATAATTCTCTT
ACTGTCATGCCATCCGTAAGATGCTTTTCTGTGACTGGTGAGTACTCAACCAAGTCATTCTGAGAATAGT
GTATGCGGCGACCGAGTTGCTCTTGCCCGGCGTCAATACGGGATAATACCGCGCCACATAGCAGAACTTT
AAAAGTGCTCATCATTGGAAAACGTTCTTCGGGGCGAAAACTCTCAAGGATCTTACCGCTGTTGAGATCC
AGTTCGATGTAACCCACTCGTGCACCCAACTGATCTTCAGCATCTTTTACTTTCACCAGCGTTTCTGGGT
GAGCAAAAACAGGAAGGCAAAATGCCGCAAAAAAGGGAATAAGGGCGACACGGAAATGTTGAATACTCAT
ACTCTTCCTTTTTCAATATTATTGAAGCATTTATCAGGGTTATTGTCTCATGAGCGGATACATATTTGAA
TGTATTTAGAAAAATAAACAAATAGGGGTTCCGCGCACATTTCCCCGAAAAGTGCCACCTGACGTCTAAG
AAACCATTATTATCATGACATTAACCTATAAAAATAGGCGTATCACGAGGCCCTTTCGTCTCGCGCGTTT
CGGTGATGACGGTGAAAACCTCTGACACATGCAGCTCCCGGAGACGGTCACAGCTTGTCTGTAAGCGGAT
GCCGGGAGCAGACAAGCCCGTCAGGGCGCGTCAGCGGGTGTTGGCGGGTGTCGGGGCTGGCTTAACTATG
CGGCATCAGAGCAGATTGTACTGAGAGTGCACCATATGCGGTGTGAAATACCGCACAGATGCGTAAGGAG
AAAATACCGCATCAGGCGCCATTCGCCATTCAGGCTGCGCAACTGTTGGGAAGGGCGATCGGTGCGGGCC
TCTTCGCTATTACGCCAGCTGGCGAAAGGGGGATGTGCTGCAAGGCGATTAAGTTGGGTAACGCCAGGGT
TTTCCCAGTCACGACGTTGTAAAACGACGGCGCAAGGAATGGTGCATGCAAGGAGATGGCGCCCAACAGT
CCCCCGGCCACGGGGCCTGCCACCATACCCACGCCGAAACAAGCGCTCATGAGCCCGAAGTGGCGAGCCC
GATCTTCCCCATCGGTGATGTCGGCGATATAGGCGCCAGCAACCGCACCTGTGGCGCCGGTGATGCCGGC
CACGATGCGTCCGGCGTAGAGGCGATTAGTCCAATTTGTTAAAGACAGGATATCAGTGGTCCAGGCTCTA
GTTTTGACTCAACAATATCACCAGCTGAAGCCTATAGAGTACGAGCCATAGATAAAATAAAAGATTTTAT
TTAGTCTCCAGAAAAAGGGGGGAATGAAAGACCCCACCTGTAGGTTTGGCAAGCTAGCTTAAGTAACGCC
ATTTTGCAAGGCATGGAAAATACATAACTGAGAATAGAGAAGTTCAGATCAAGGTTAGGAACAGAGAGAC
AGCAGAATATGGGCCAAACAGGATATCTGTGGTAAGCAGTTCCTGCCCCGGCTCAGGGCCAAGAACAGAT
GGTCCCCAGATGCGGTCCCGCCCTCAGCAGTTTCTAGAGAACCATCAGATGTTTCCAGGGTGCCCCAAGG
ACCTGAAATGACCCTGTGCCTTATTTGAACTAACCAATCAGTTCGCTTCTCGCTTCTGTTCGCGCGCTTC
TGCTCCCCGAGCTCAATAAAAGAGCCCACAACCCCTCACTCGGCGCGCCAGTCCTCCGATAGACTGCGTC
GCCCGGGTACCCGTATTCCCAATAAAGCCTCTTGCTGTTTGCATCCGAATCGTGGACTCGCTGATCCTTG
GGAGGGTCTCCTCAGATTGATTGACTGCCCACCTCGGGGGTCTTTCATTTGGAGGTTCCACCGAGATTTG
GAGACCCCTGCCCAGGGACCACCGACCCCCCCGCCGGGAGGTAAGCTGGCCAGCGGTCGTTTCGTGTCTG
TCTCTGTCTTTGTGCGTGTTTGTGCCGGCATCTAATGTTTGCGCCTGCGTCTGTACTAGTTAGCTAACTA
GCTCTGTATCTGGCGGACCCGTGGTGGAACTGACGAGTTCTGAACACCCGGCCGCAACCCTGGGAGACGT
CCCAGGGACTTTGGGGGCCGTTTTTGTGGCCCGACCTGAGGAAGGGAGTCGATGTGGAATCCGACCCCGT
CAGGATATGTGGTTCTGGTAGGAGACGAGAACCTAAAACAGTTCCCGCCTCCGTCTGAATTTTTGCTTTC
GGTTTGGAACCGAAGCCGCGCGTCTTGTCTGCTGCAGCGCTGCAGCATCGTTCTGTGTTGTCTCTGTCTG
ACTGTGTTTCTGTATTTGTCTGAAAATTAGGGCCAGACTGTTACCACTCCCTTAAGTTTGACCTTAGGTC
ACTGGAAAGATGTCGAGCGGATCGCTCACAACCAGTCGGTAGATGTCAAGAAGAGACGTTGGGTTACCTT
CTGCTCTGCAGAATGGCCAACCTTTAACGTCGGATGGCCGCGAGACGGCACCTTTAACCGAGACCTCATC
ACCCAGGTTAAGATCAAGGTCTTTTCACCTGGCCCGCATGGACACCCAGACCAGGTCCCCTACATCGTGA
CCTGGGAAGCCTTGGCTTTTGACCCCCCTCCCTGGGTCAAGCCCTTTGTACACCCTAAGCCTCCGCCTCC
TCTTCCTCCATCCGCCCCGTCTCTCCCCCTTGAACCTCCTCGTTCGACCCCGCCTCGATCCTCCCTTTAT
CCAGCCCTCACTCCTTCTCTAGGCGCCGGAATT
